>Addgene plasmid #209006 | pETSUMOSyt1C2AB(96-421) | addgene full sequence | sequence record 413990 | Addgene NGS Result
[124 nt withheld, positions 1-124]
C
[91 nt withheld, positions 126-216]
A
[49 nt withheld, positions 218-266]
CCTTTGACGTTGGAGTCCACGTTCTTT
[37 nt withheld, positions 294-330]
ACCCTATCTCGGTCTATTCTTTTGATTTATAAGGGATTTTGCCGATTTCGGCCTATTGGTTAAAAAATGA
GCTGATTTAACAAAAATTTAACGCGAATTTTAACAAAATATTAACGCTTACAATTTAGGTGGCACTTTTC
GGGGAAATGTGCGCGGAACCCCTATTTGTTTATTTTTCTAAATACATTCAAATATGTATCCGCTCATGAA
TTAATTCTTAGAAAAACTCATCGAGCATCAAATGAAACTGCAATTTATTCATATCAGGATTATCAATACC
ATATTTTTGAAAAAGCCGTTTCTGTAATGAAGGAGAAAACTCACCGAGGCAGTTCCATAGGATGGCAAGA
TCCTGGTATCGGTCTGCGATTCCGACTCGTCCAACATCAATACAACCTATTAATTTCCCCTCGTCAAAAA
TAAGGTTATCAAGTGAGAAATCACCATGAGTGACGACTGAATCCGGTGAGAATGGCAAAAGTTTATGCAT
TTCTTTCCAGACTTGTTCAACAGGCCAGCCATTACGCTCGTCATCAAAATCACTCGCATCAACCAAACCG
TTATTCATTCGTGATTGCGCCTGAGCGAGACGAAATACGCGATCGCTGTTAAAAGGACAATTACAAACAG
GAATCGAATGCAACCGGCGCAGGAACACTGCCAGCGCATCAACAATATTTTCACCTGAATCAGGATATTC
TTCTAATACCTGGAATGCTGTTTTCCCGGGGATCGCAGTGGTGAGTAACCATGCATCATCAGGAGTACGG
ATAAAATGCTTGATGGTCGGAAGAGGCATAAATTCCGTCAGCCAGTTTAGTCTGACCATCTCATCTGTAA
CATCATTGGCAACGCTACCTTTGCCATGTTTCAGAAACAACTCTGGCGCATCGGGCTTCCCATACAATCG
ATAGATTGTCGCACCTGATTGCCCGACATTATCGCGAGCCCATTTATACCCATATAAATCAGCATCCATG
TTGGAATTTAATCGCGGCCTAGAGCAAGACGTTTCCCGTTGAATATGGCTCATAACACCCCTTGTATTAC
TGTTTATGTAAGCAGACAGTTTTATTGTTCATGACCAAAATCCCTTAACGTGAGTTTTCGTTCCACTGAG
CGTCAGACCCCGTAGAAAAGATCAAAGGATCTTCTTGAGATCCTTTTTTTCTGCGCGTAATCTGCTGCTT
GCAAACAAAAAAACCACCGCTACCAGCGGTGGTTTGTTTGCCGGATCAAGAGCTACCAACTCTTTTTCCG
AAGGTAACTGGCTTCAGCAGAGCGCAGATACCAAATACTGTCCTTCTAGTGTAGCCGTAGTTAGGCCACC
ACTTCAAGAACTCTGTAGCACCGCCTACATACCTCGCTCTGCTAATCCTGTTACCAGTGGCTGCTGCCAG
TGGCGATAAGTCGTGTCTTACCGGGTTGGACTCAAGACGATAGTTACCGGATAAGGCGCAGCGGTCGGGC
TGAACGGGGGGTTCGTGCACACAGCCCAGCTTGGAGCGAACGACCTACACCGAACTGAGATACCTACAGC
GTGAGCTATGAGAAAGCGCCACGCTTCCCGAAGGGAGAAAGGCGGACAGGTATCCGGTAAGCGGCAGGGT
CGGAACAGGAGAGCGCACGAGGGAGCTTCCAGGGGGAAACGCCTGGTATCTTTATAGTCCTGTCGGGTTT
CGCCACCTCTGACTTGAGCGTCGATTTTTGTGATGCTCGTCAGGGGGGCGGAGCCTATGGAAAAACGCCA
GCAACGCGGCCTTTTTACGGTTCCTGGCCTTTTGCTGGCCTTTTGCTCACATGTTCTTTCCTGCGTTATC
CCCTGATTCTGTGGATAACCGTATTACCGCCTTTGAGTGAGCTGATACCGCTCGCCGCAGCCGAACGACC
GAGCGCAGCGAGTCAGTGAGCGAGGAAGCGGAAGAGCGCCTGATGCGGTATTTTCTCCTTACGCATCTGT
GCGGTATTTCACACCGCAATGGTGCACTCTCAGTACAATCTGCTCTGATGCCGCATAGTTAAGCCAGTAT
ACACTCCGCTATCGCTACGTGACTGGGTCATGGCTGCGCCCCGACACCCGCCAACACCCGCTGACGCGCC
CTGACGGGCTTGTCTGCTCCCGGCATCCGCTTACAGACAAGCTGTGACCGTCTCCGGGAGCTGCATGTGT
CAGAGGTTTTCACCGTCATCACCGAAACGCGCGAGGCAGCTGCGGTAAAGCTCATCAGCGTGGTCGTGAA
GCGATTCACAGATGTCTGCCTGTTCATCCGCGTCCAGCTCGTTGAGTTTCTCCAGAAGCGTTAATGTCTG
GCTTCTGATAAAGCGGGCCATGTTAAGGGCGGTTTTTTCCTGTTTGGTCACTGATGCCTCCGTGTAAGGG
GGATTTCTGTTCATGGGGGTAATGATACCGATGAAACGAGAGAGGATGCTCACGATACGGGTTACTGATG
ATGAACATGCCCGGTTACTGGAACGTTGTGAGGGTAAACAACTGGCGGTATGGATGCGGCGGGACCAGAG
AAAAATCACTCAGGGTCAATGCCAGCGCTTCGTTAATACAGATGTAGGTGTTCCACAGGGTAGCCAGCAG
CATCCTGCGATGCAGATCCGGAACATAATGGTGCAGGGCGCTGACTTCCGCGTTTCCAGACTTTACGAAA
CACGGAAACCGAAGACCATTCATGTTGTTGCTCAGGTCGCAGACGTTTTGCAGCAGCAGTCGCTTCACGT
TCGCTCGCGTATCGGTGATTCATTCTGCTAACCAGTAAGGCAACCCCGCCAGCCTAGCCGGGTCCTCAAC
GACAGGAGCACGATCATGCGCACCCGTGGGGCCGCCATGCCGGCGATAATGGCCTGCTTCTCGCCGAAAC
GTTTGGTGGCGGGACCAGTGACGAAGGCTTGAGCGAGGGCGTGCAAGATTCCGAATACCGCAAGCGACAG
GCCGATCATCGTCGCGCTCCAGCGAAAGCGGTCCTCGCCGAAAATGACCCAGAGCGCTGCCGGCACCTGT
CCTACGAGTTGCATGATAAAGAAGACAGTCATAAGTGCGGCGACGATAGTCATGCCCCGCGCCCACCGGA
AGGAGCTGACTGGGTTGAAGGCTCTCAAGGGCATCGGTCGAGATCCCGGTGCCTAATGAGTGAGCTAACT
TACATTAATTGCGTTGCGCTCACTGCCCGCTTTCCAGTCGGGAAACCTGTCGTGCCAGCTGCATTAATGA
ATCGGCCAACGCGCGGGGAGAGGCGGTTTGCGTATTGGGCGCCAGGGTGGTTTTTCTTTTCACCAGTGAG
ACGGGCAACAGCTGATTGCCCTTCACCGCCTGGCCCTGAGAGAGTTGCAGCAAGCGGTCCACGCTGGTTT
GCCCCAGCAGGCGAAAATCCTGTTTGATGGTGGTTAACGGCGGGATATAACATGAGCTGTCTTCGGTATC
GTCGTATCCCACTACCGAGATATCCGCACCAACGCGCAGCCCGGACTCGGTAATGGCGCGCATTGCGCCC
AGCGCCATCTGATCGTTGGCAACCAGCATCGCAGTGGGAACGATGCCCTCATTCAGCATTTGCATGGTTT
GTTGAAAACCGGACATGGCACTCCAGTCGCCTTCCCGTTCCGCTATCGGCTGAATTTGATTGCGAGTGAG
ATATTTATGCCAGCCAGCCAGACGCAGACGCGCCGAGACAGAACTTAATGGGCCCGCTAACAGCGCGATT
TGCTGGTGACCCAATGCGACCAGATGCTCCACGCCCAGTCGCGTACCGTCTTCATGGGAGAAAATAATAC
TGTTGATGGGTGTCTGGTCAGAGACATCAAGAAATAACGCCGGAACATTAGTGCAGGCAGCTTCCACAGC
AATGGCATCCTGGTCATCCAGCGGATAGTTAATGATCAGCCCACTGACGCGTTGCGCGAGAAGATTGTGC
ACCGCCGCTTTACAGGCTTCGACGCCGCTTCGTTCTACCATCGACACCACCACGCTGGCACCCAGTTGAT
CGGCGCGAGATTTAATCGCCGCGACAATTTGCGACGGCGCGTGCAGGGCCAGACTGGAGGTGGCAACGCC
AATCAGCAACGACTGTTTGCCCGCCAGTTGTTGTGCCACGCGGTTGGGAATGTAATTCAGCTCCGCCATC
GCCGCTTCCACTTTTTCCCGCGTTTTCGCAGAAACGTGGCTGGCCTGGTTCACCACGCGGGAAACGGTCT
GATAAGAGACACCGGCATACTCTGCGACATCGTATAACGTTACTGGTTTCACATTCACCACCCTGAATTG
ACTCTCTTCCGGGCGCTATCATGCCATACCGCGAAAGGTTTTGCGCCATTCGATGGTGTCCGGGATCTCG
ACGCTCTCCCTTATGCGACTCCTGCATTAGGAAGCAGCCCAGTAGTAGGTTGAGGCCGTTGAGCACCGCC
GCCGCAAGGAATGGTGCATGCAAGGAGATGGCGCCCAACAGTCCCCCGGCCACGGGGCCTGCCACCATAC
CCACGCCGAAACAAGCGCTCATGAGCCCGAAGTGGCGAGCCCGATCTTCCCCATCGGTGATGTCGGCGAT
ATAGGCGCCAGCAACCGCACCTGTGGCGCCGGTGATGCCGGCCACGATGCGTCCGGCGTAGAGGATCGAG
ATCTCGATCCCGCGAAATTAATACGACTCACTATAGGGGAATTGTGAGCGGATAACAATTCCCCTCTAGA
AATAATTTTGTTTAACTTTAAGAAGGAGATATACATATGGGCAGCAGCCATCATCATCATCATCACGGCA
GCGGCCTGGTGCCGCGCGGCAGCGCTAGCATGTCGGACTCAGAAGTCAATCAAGAAGCTAAGCCAGAGGT
CAAGCCAGAAGTCAAGCCTGAGACTCACATCAATTTAAAGGTGTCCGATGGATCTTCAGAGATCTTCTTC
AAGATCAAAAAGACCACTCCTTTAAGAAGGCTGATGGAAGCGTTCGCTAAAAGACAGGGTAAGGAAATGG
ACTCCTTAAGATTCTTGTACGACGGTATTAGAATTCAAGCTGATCAGACCCCTGAAGATTTGGACATGGA
GGATAACGATATTATTGAGGCTCACAGAGAACAGATTGGTGGATCCGGAGGAAAGAACGCCATTAACATG
AAAGACGTGAAAGACTTAGGGAAGACCATGAAGGATCAGGCCCTTAAGGATGACGATGCTGAAACCGGAC
TGACTGATGGAGAAGAAAAGGAAGAGCCCAAGGAAGAGGAGAAACTGGGAAAGCTCCAATATTCACTGGA
CTATGACTTCCAGAATAACCAGCTGTTGGTGGGAATCATCCAGGCTGCTGAACTGCCCGCCCTGGACATG
GGGGGTACATCCGATCCATACGTCAAAGTCTTCCTGCTGCCTGACAAAAAGAAGAAATTTGAGACTAAAG
TCCACCGGAAAACCCTCAATCCAGTCTTCAATGAACAATTTACTTTCAAGGTACCCTACTCGGAATTAGG
TGGCAAAACTCTGGTGATGGCTGTGTATGACTTTGATCGCTTCTCCAAGCACGACATCATCGGAGAGTTC
AAAGTTCCTATGAACACCGTGGATTTTGGCCATGTGACCGAGGAGTGGCGCGATCTCCAGAGCGCTGAGA
AAGAAGAGCAAGAGAAACTGGGTGACATCTGCTTCTCCCTCCGCTACGTCCCTACTGCCGGCAAACTGAC
TGTTGTCATTCTGGAAGCCAAGAACCTGAAGAAGATGGATGTGGGTGGCTTATCTGATCCCTACGTGAAG
ATTCACCTGATGCAGAACGGTAAGAGGCTGAAGAAGAAAAAGACGACGATTAAGAAGAACACACTCAACC
CCTACTACAACGAGTCCTTCAGCTTTGAAGTTCCGTTCGAGCAAATCCAGAAAGTGCAAGTGGTGGTAAC
TGTTTTGGACTATGACAAGATTGGCAAGAACGACGCCATCGGAAAAGTCTTCGTTGGTTACAACAGCACT
GGGGCGGAGCTGCGACACTGGTCAGACATGCTGGCCAACCCCCGGCGACCCATCGCACAGTGGCACACTC
TGCAGGTAGAGGAGGAGGTTGATGCCATGCTGGCTGTCAAGAAGTAAAAGCTTAGGTATTTATTCGGCGC
AAAGTGCGTCGGGTGATGCTGCCAACTTAGTCGAGCACCACCACCACCACCACTGAGATCCGGCTGCTAA
CAAAGCCCGAAAGGAAGCTGAGTTGGCTGCTGCCACCGCTGAGCAATAACTAGCATAACCCCTTGGGGCC
TCTAAACGGGTCTTGAGGGGTTTTTTGCTGAAAGGAGGAACTATATCCGGATTGGCGAATGGG
Features (pLannotate 1.2.2; 22 found; start..end, strand, type, name):
      1..429     +  rep_origin     f1 ori (sequence partly withheld): f1 bacteriophage origin of replication; arrow indicates direction of (+) strand synthesis
    482..539     +  promoter       AmpR promoter (fragment): bla
    548..1363    -  CDS            KanR: aminoglycoside phosphotransferase; aph(3')-Ia; confers resistance to kanamycin in bacteria or G418 (Geneticin®) in eukaryotes
   1485..2073    +  rep_origin     ori: high-copy-number ColE1/pMB1/pBR322/pUC origin of replication
   2259..2398    -  misc_feature   bom: basis of mobility region from pBR322
   2500..2691    -  CDS            rop: Rop protein, which maintains plasmids at low copy number; rop
   2708..3088    +  CDS            YPB1_ECOLX: Protein predicted: Swiss-Prot protein existence level 4. From Escherichia coli.
   3160..3451    -  CDS            TcR (fragment): tetracycline efflux protein; tet; confers resistance to tetracycline
   3466..3487    -  protein_bind   CAP binding site: CAP binding activates transcription in the presence of cAMP. E. coli catabolite activator protein
   3500..4582    -  CDS            lacI: lac repressor; lacI; The lac repressor binds to the lac operator to inhibit transcription in E. coli. This inhibition can be relieved by adding lactose or isopropyl-β-D-thiogalactopyranoside (IPTG).
   4583..4660    -  promoter       lacI promoter: lacI
   4668..4947    -  CDS            TcR (fragment): tetracycline efflux protein; tet; confers resistance to tetracycline
   4969..4987    +  promoter       T7 promoter: promoter for bacteriophage T7 RNA polymerase
   4988..5012    +  protein_bind   lac operator: The lac repressor binds to the lac operator to inhibit transcription in E. coli. This inhibition can be relieved by adding lactose or isopropyl-β-D-thiogalactopyranoside (IPTG). lac repressor encoded by lacI
   5027..5049    +  RBS            RBS: efficient ribosome binding site from bacteriophage T7 gene 10 (Olins and Rangwala, 1989)
   5069..5085    +  CDS            capTEV™ (fragment): composite tag for in vivo biotinylation, TEV protease cleavage, and 6xHis tagging
   5096..5113    +  CDS            thrombin site: thrombin recognition and cleavage site
   5120..5412    +  CDS            SUMO (fragment): cleavable ubiquitin-like protein tag; S. cerevisiae SMT3 (truncated)
   5420..6394    +  CDS            Syt1 (fragment): SYT1_MOUSE - Experimental evidence at protein level: Swiss-Prot protein existence level 1. Calcium sensor that participates in triggering neurotransmitter release at the synapse (PubMed:11242035). May have a regulatory role in the membrane interactions during trafficking of synaptic vesicles at the active zone of the synapse (PubMed:7961887). It binds acidic phospholipids with a specificity that requires the presence of both an acidic head group and a diacyl backbone. A Ca(2+)- dependent interaction between synaptotagmin and putative receptors for activated protein kinase C has also been repor
   6456..6473    +  CDS            9xHis (fragment): 9xHis affinity tag
   6483..6532    +  CDS            SET1 (fragment): solubility-enhancement tag derived from T7 phage gene 10B
   6540..6587    +  terminator     T7 terminator: transcription terminator for bacteriophage T7 RNA polymerase
