[The description below was written by a language model from this plasmid's Addgene catalogue record and pLannotate feature annotations shown in this document.]
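Description:
pETSUMOSyt1C2AB(96-421) is a 6.6 kb bacterial expression plasmid built on the pET-28a(+) backbone for producing a truncated form of rat synaptotagmin 1 (Syt1) in E. coli. It is selected with kanamycin through an aminoglycoside phosphotransferase (KanR) gene. It replicates from a ColE1/pBR322-type origin flanked by the bom region and the rop gene. The catalogue lists it as high copy, although rop is normally associated with reduced copy number. An f1 origin is also present, along with short tetracycline-resistance remnants typical of pBR322-derived backbones.

The expression cassette follows the standard pET design. A T7 promoter is followed by a lac operator and the T7 gene 10 ribosome binding site, and a plasmid-borne lacI gene represses transcription until IPTG is added in a host that supplies T7 RNA polymerase. The open reading frame begins with a His tag (picked up by the annotation as a tag fragment) and a thrombin cleavage site, followed by yeast SMT3-derived SUMO. SUMO commonly aids solubility and can be removed by a SUMO-specific protease. It is fused to Syt1 residues 96–421, which by the construct name cover the tandem C2A and C2B domains. The annotation matched this segment to the mouse orthologue, but the catalogue records the species as rat. A vector-derived His-tag sequence lies downstream of the insert, before the T7 terminator. The record does not state whether it is translated, and the catalogue lists only the N-terminal 6xHis-SUMO tag.

The stated purpose is recombinant expression of this truncated Syt1. The associated study examines how the juxtamembrane linker of synaptotagmin 1 regulates Ca2+ binding through liquid-liquid phase separation.
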