Addgene plasmid #209006: pETSUMOSyt1C2AB(96-421)
Purpose: Recombinant protein expression of truncated syt1 construct
Depositing lab: Edwin Chapman. Depositing organization: University of Wisconsin, Madison. Publication: The juxtamembrane linker of synaptotagmin 1 regulates Ca(2+) binding via liquid-liquid phase separation. Mehta N, Mondal S, Watson ET, Cui Q, Chapman ER. Nat Commun. 2024 Jan 4;15(1):262. doi: 10.1038/s41467-023-44414-5. PubMed 38177243.
Backbone
  Vector backbone: pET-28 a (+)
  Vector type: Bacterial Expression
Growth in bacteria
  Bacterial resistance: Kanamycin, 50 μg/mL
  Growth temperature: 37°C
  Growth strain: DH5alpha
  Copy number: High Copy
Gene/Insert
  Gene/Insert name: syt1
  Species: R. norvegicus (rat)
  Mutation: aa 96-421 only
  Entrez Gene: Syt1 (a.k.a. P65)
  Tag / fusion protein: 6xHis-SUMO (N terminal on insert)
  Cloning method: Unknown
Terms and licenses: Academic/Nonprofit Terms; Industry Terms: Not Available to Industry
Depositor comments: Please visit https://doi.org/10.1101/2023.08.11.551903 for bioRxiv preprint.
How to cite: pETSUMOSyt1C2AB(96-421) was a gift from Edwin Chapman (Addgene plasmid # 209006 ; http://n2t.net/addgene:209006 ; RRID:Addgene_209006)
